Addgene plasmid #86071: GST-rhodopsin-CTS
Purpose: A bacterial expression plasmid encoding rhodopsin ciliary targeting signal with N-terminus GST-tag.
Depositing lab: Lei Lu. Depositing organization: Nanyang Technological University (NTU). Publication: A ternary complex comprising transportin1, Rab8 and the ciliary targeting signal directs proteins to ciliary membranes. Madugula V, Lu L. J Cell Sci. 2016 Oct 15;129(20):3922-3934. Epub 2016 Sep 15. 10.1242/jcs.194019 PubMed 27633000.
Backbone
  Vector backbone: pGEB
  Backbone manufacturer: Lu Lei (J Cell Sci. 2001)
  Backbone size w/o insert (bp): 5000
  Total vector size (bp): 5120
  Vector type: Bacterial Expression
Growth in bacteria
  Bacterial resistance: Ampicillin, 100 μg/mL
  Growth temperature: 37°C
  Growth strain: DH5alpha
  Copy number: Low Copy
Gene/Insert
  Gene/Insert name: Rhodopsin
  Species: B. taurus (bovine)
  Mutation: contains the region from 309-348 of Rhodopsin
  Entrez Gene: RHO
  Promoter: tac
  Tag / fusion protein: GST (N terminal on insert)
  Cloning method: Restriction Enzyme; 5′ cloning site EcoRI (not destroyed); 3′ cloning site BamHI (not destroyed)
  Sequencing primers: 5′ 5' GGCAAGCCACGTTTGGTG 3'; 3′ 5' GGAGCTGCATGTGTCAGAGG 3'
Terms and licenses: Academic/Nonprofit Terms; Industry Terms: Not Available to Industry
How to cite: GST-rhodopsin-CTS was a gift from Lei Lu (Addgene plasmid # 86071 ; http://n2t.net/addgene:86071 ; RRID:Addgene_86071)
