[The description below was written by a language model from this plasmid's Addgene catalogue record and pLannotate feature annotations shown in this document.]
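Description:
GST-rhodopsin-CTS is a bacterial expression plasmid of about 5.1 kb, built on the pGEB backbone, a pGEX-style GST fusion vector. It produces the ciliary targeting signal (CTS) of bovine rhodopsin as a fusion to an N-terminal glutathione S-transferase tag. It replicates in E. coli from a ColE1/pMB1-type origin and is selected with ampicillin through the β-lactamase gene (AmpR) and its own promoter. The catalogue entry lists the plasmid as low copy, whereas the automated annotation labels the origin generically as a high-copy family member. Only fragments of rop and the pBR322 bom region are detected, so the record does not settle the actual copy number.

The expression cassette consists of the tac promoter, a strong hybrid of the trp and lac UV5 promoters, followed by a lac operator, the Schistosoma japonicum GST coding sequence, and then a short rhodopsin fragment. This fragment corresponds to residues 309–348, the C-terminal tail of the protein, and was inserted between EcoRI and BamHI sites that remain intact. A plasmid-borne lacI gene with its own promoter supplies lac repressor, which keeps transcription off until it is relieved by IPTG. The annotation also picks up a lac promoter/operator and lacZα segment downstream of lacI, along with a small yciV fragment. These appear to be backbone remnants rather than functional parts of the design.

The construct is suited to making recombinant GST-tagged rhodopsin CTS that can be captured on glutathione resin. The associated publication concerns a ternary complex of transportin1, Rab8 and the ciliary targeting signal, so a likely use is as bait in binding or pull-down assays, although the record does not describe specific experiments.
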