Features (pLannotate 1.2.2; 17 found; start..end, strand, type, name):
     10..598     +  rep_origin     ori: high-copy-number ColE1/pMB1/pBR322/pUC origin of replication
    784..835     -  misc_feature   bom (fragment): basis of mobility region from pBR322
    842..919     +  promoter       lacI promoter: lacI
    920..2002    +  CDS            lacI: lac repressor; lacI; The lac repressor binds to the lac operator to inhibit transcription in E. coli. This inhibition can be relieved by adding lactose or isopropyl-β-D-thiogalactopyranoside (IPTG).
   2015..2036    +  protein_bind   CAP binding site: CAP binding activates transcription in the presence of cAMP. E. coli catabolite activator protein
   2051..2081    +  promoter       lac promoter: promoter for the E. coli lac operon
   2089..2105    +  protein_bind   lac operator: The lac repressor binds to the lac operator to inhibit transcription in E. coli. This inhibition can be relieved by adding lactose or isopropyl-β-D-thiogalactopyranoside (IPTG). lac repressor encoded by lacI
   2125..2298    +  CDS            lacZα: LacZα fragment of β-galactosidase; lacZ fragment
   2562..2678    -  CDS            yciV (fragment): RNAAM_ECOLI - Also known as trpH From Escherichia coli (strain K12).
   2754..2782    +  promoter       tac promoter: strong E. coli promoter; hybrid between the trp and lac UV5 promoters
   2790..2806    +  protein_bind   lac operator: The lac repressor binds to the lac operator to inhibit transcription in E. coli. This inhibition can be relieved by adding lactose or isopropyl-β-D-thiogalactopyranoside (IPTG). lac repressor encoded by lacI
   2829..3482    +  CDS            GST26_SCHJA: Experimental evidence at protein level: Swiss-Prot protein existence level 1. GST isoenzymes appear to play a central role in the parasite detoxification system. Other functions are also suspected including a role in increasing the solubility of haematin in the parasite gut. From Schistosoma japonicum (Blood fluke).
   3513..3632    +  CDS            RHO (fragment): OPSD_BOVIN - Experimental evidence at protein level: Swiss-Prot protein existence level 1. Photoreceptor required for image-forming vision at low light intensity. Required for photoreceptor cell viability after birth (By similarity). Light-induced isomerization of 11-cis to all-trans retinal triggers a conformational change that activates signaling via G- proteins (PubMed:10926528, PubMed:12044163, PubMed:11972040, PubMed:16908857, PubMed:16586416, PubMed:17060607, PubMed:17449675, PubMed:18818650, PubMed:21389983, PubMed:22198838, PubMed:23579341, PubMed:25205354, PubMed:27458239). Subsequent
   3708..3747    +  CDS            rop (fragment): Rop protein, which maintains plasmids at low copy number; rop
   3849..3889    +  misc_feature   bom (fragment): basis of mobility region from pBR322
   3994..4098    +  promoter       AmpR promoter: bla
   4099..4959    +  CDS            AmpR: β-lactamase; bla; confers resistance to ampicillin, carbenicillin, and related antibiotics
>Addgene plasmid #86071 | GST-rhodopsin-CTS | addgene full sequence | sequence record 177982 | Addgene NGS Result
AGGATCTTCTTGAGATCCTTTTTTTCTGCGCGTAATCTGCTGCTTGCAAACAAAAAAACCACCGCTACCA
GCGGTGGTTTGTTTGCCGGATCAAGAGCTACCAACTCTTTTTCCGAAGGTAACTGGCTTCAGCAGAGCGC
AGATACCAAATACTGTCCTTCTAGTGTAGCCGTAGTTAGGCCACCACTTCAAGAACTCTGTAGCACCGCC
TACATACCTCGCTCTGCTAATCCTGTTACCAGTGGCTGCTGCCAGTGGCGATAAGTCGTGTCTTACCGGG
TTGGACTCAAGACGATAGTTACCGGATAAGGCGCAGCGGTCGGGCTGAACGGGGGGTTCGTGCACACAGC
CCAGCTTGGAGCGAACGACCTACACCGAACTGAGATACCTACAGCGTGAGCTATGAGAAAGCGCCACGCT
TCCCGAAGGGAGAAAGGCGGACAGGTATCCGGTAAGCGGCAGGGTCGGAACAGGAGAGCGCACGAGGGAG
CTTCCAGGGGGAAACGCCTGGTATCTTTATAGTCCTGTCGGGTTTCGCCACCTCTGACTTGAGCGTCGAT
TTTTGTGATGCTCGTCAGGGGGGCGGAGCCTATGGAAAAACGCCAGCAACGCGGCCTTTTTACGGTTCCT
GGCCTTTTGCTGGCCTTTTGCTCACATGTTCTTTCCTGCGTTATCCCCTGATTCTGTGGATAACCGTATT
ACCGCCTTTGAGTGAGCTGATACCGCTCGCCGCAGCCGAACGACCGAGCGCAGCGAGTCAGTGAGCGAGG
AAGCGGAAGAGCGCCTGATGCGGTATTTTCTCCTTACGCATCTGTGCGGTATTTCACACCGCATAAATTC
CGACACCATCGAATGGCGCAAAACCTTTCGCGGTATGGCATGATAGCGCCCGGAAGAGAGTCAATTCAGG
GTGGTGAATGTGAAACCAGTAACGTTATACGATGTCGCAGAGTATGCCGGTGTCTCTTATCAGACCGTTT
CCCGCGTGGTGAACCAGGCCAGCCACGTTTCTGCGAAAACGCGGGAAAAAGTGGAAGCGGCGATGGCGGA
GCTGAATTACATTCCCAACCGCGTGGCACAACAACTGGCGGGCAAACAGTCGTTGCTGATTGGCGTTGCC
ACCTCCAGTCTGGCCCTGCACGCGCCGTCGCAAATTGTCGCGGCGATTAAATCTCGCGCCGATCAACTGG
GTGCCAGCGTGGTGGTGTCGATGGTAGAACGAAGCGGCGTCGAAGCCTGTAAAGCGGCGGTGCACAATCT
TCTCGCGCAACGCGTCAGTGGGCTGATCATTAACTATCCGCTGGATGACCAGGATGCCATTGCTGTGGAA
GCTGCCTGCACTAATGTTCCGGCGTTATTTCTTGATGTCTCTGACCAGACACCCATCAACAGTATTATTT
TCTCCCATGAAGACGGTACGCGACTGGGCGTGGAGCATCTGGTCGCATTGGGTCACCAGCAAATCGCGCT
GTTAGCGGGCCCATTAAGTTCTGTCTCGGCGCGTCTGCGTCTGGCTGGCTGGCATAAATATCTCACTCGC
AATCAAATTCAGCCGATAGCGGAACGGGAAGGCGACTGGAGTGCCATGTCCGGTTTTCAACAAACCATGC
AAATGCTGAATGAGGGCATCGTTCCCACTGCGATGCTGGTTGCCAACGATCAGATGGCGCTGGGCGCAAT
GCGCGCCATTACCGAGTCCGGGCTGCGCGTTGGTGCGGATATCTCGGTAGTGGGATACGACGATACCGAA
GACAGCTCATGTTATATCCCGCCGTTAACCACCATCAAACAGGATTTTCGCCTGCTGGGGCAAACCAGCG
TGGACCGCTTGCTGCAACTCTCTCAGGGCCAGGCGGTGAAGGGCAATCAGCTGTTGCCCGTCTCACTGGT
GAAAAGAAAAACCACCCTGGCGCCCAATACGCAAACCGCCTCTCCCCGCGCGTTGGCCGATTCATTAATG
CAGCTGGCACGACAGGTTTCCCGACTGGAAAGCGGGCAGTGAGCGCAACGCAATTAATGTAAGTTAGCTC
ACTCATTAGGCACCCCAGGCTTTACACTTTATGCTTCCGGCTCGTATGTTGTGTGGAATTGTGAGCGGAT
AACAATTTCACACAGGAAACAGCTATGACCATGATTACGGATTCACTGGCCGTCGTTTTACAACGTCGTG
ACTGGGAAAACCCTGGCGTTACCCAACTTAATCGCCTTGCAGCACATCCCCCTTTCGCCAGCTGGCGTAA
TAGCGAAGAGGCCCGCACCGATCGCCCTTCCCAACAGTTGCGCAGCCTGAATGGCGAATGGCGCTTTGCC
TGGTTTCCGGCACCAGAAGCGGTGCCGGAAAGCTGGCTGGAGTGCGATCTTCCTGAGGCCGATACTGTCG
TCGTCCCCTCAAACTGGCAGATGCACGGTTACGATGCGCCCATCTACACCAACGTGACCTATCCCATTAC
GGTCAATCCGCCGTTTGTTCCCACGGAGAATCCGACGGGTTGTTACTCGCTCACATTTAATGTTGATGAA
AGCTGGCTACAGGAAGGCCAGACGCGAATTATTTTTGATGGCGTTGGAATTAGCTTATCGACTGCACGGT
GCACCAATGCTTCTGGCGTCAGGCAGCCATCGGAAGCTGTGGTATGGCTGTGCAGGTCGTAAATCACTGC
ATAATTCGTGTCGCTCAAGGCGCACTCCCGTTCTGGATAATGTTTTTTGCGCCGACATCATAACGGTTCT
GGCAAATATTCTGAAATGAGCTGTTGACAATTAATCATCGGCTCGTATAATGTGTGGAATTGTGAGCGGA
TAACAATTTCACACAGGAAACAGTATTCATGTCCCCTATACTAGGTTATTGGAAAATTAAGGGCCTTGTG
CAACCCACTCGACTTCTTTTGGAATATCTTGAAGAAAAATATGAAGAGCATTTGTATGAGCGCGATGAAG
GTGATAAATGGCGAAACAAAAAGTTTGAATTGGGTTTGGAGTTTCCCAATCTTCCTTATTATATTGATGG
TGATGTTAAATTAACACAGTCTATGGCCATCATACGTTATATAGCTGACAAGCACAACATGTTGGGTGGT
TGTCCAAAAGAGCGTGCAGAGATTTCAATGCTTGAAGGAGCGGTTTTGGATATTAGATACGGTGTTTCGA
GAATTGCATATAGTAAAGACTTTGAAACTCTCAAAGTTGATTTTCTTAGCAAGCTACCTGAAATGCTGAA
AATGTTCGAAGATCGTTTATGTCATAAAACATATTTAAATGGTGATCATGTAACCCATCCTGACTTCATG
TTGTATGACGCTCTTGATGTTGTTTTATACATGGACCCAATGTGCCTGGATGCGTTCCCAAAATTAGTTT
GTTTTAAAAAACGTATTGAAGCTATCCCACAAATTGATAAGTACTTGAAATCCAGCAAGTATATAGCATG
GCCTTTGCAGGGCTGGCAAGCCACGTTTGGTGGTGGCGACCATCCTCCAAAATCGGATCTGGTTCCGCGT
GGATCAGAATTCATGAACAAGCAGTTCCGGAACTGCATGGTCACCACTCTCTGCTGTGGCAAGAACCCGC
TGGGTGACGACGAGGCGTCGACCACCGTCTCCAAGACAGAGACCAGCCAAGTGGCGCCTGCCTAAGGATC
CTTAACAATTCTAGACTCCATGGGTCGACTCGAGCTCAAGCTTAATTCATCGTGACTGACTGACGATCTG
CCTCGCGCGTTTCGGTGATGACGGTGAAAACCTCTGACACATGCAGCTCCCGGAGACGGTCACAGCTTGT
CTGTAAGCGGATGCCGGGAGCAGACAAGCCCGTCAGGGCGCGTCAGCGGGTGTTGGCGGGTGTCGGGGCG
CAGCCATGACCCAGTCACGTAGCGATAGCGGAGTGTATAATTCTTGAAGACGAAAGGGCCTCGTGATACG
CCTATTTTTATAGGTTAATGTCATGATAATAATGGTTTCTTAGACGTCAGGTGGCACTTTTCGGGGAAAT
GTGCGCGGAACCCCTATTTGTTTATTTTTCTAAATACATTCAAATATGTATCCGCTCATGAGACAATAAC
CCTGATAAATGCTTCAATAATATTGAAAAAGGAAGAGTATGAGTATTCAACATTTCCGTGTCGCCCTTAT
TCCCTTTTTTGCGGCATTTTGCCTTCCTGTTTTTGCTCACCCAGAAACGCTGGTGAAAGTAAAAGATGCT
GAAGATCAGTTGGGTGCACGAGTGGGTTACATCGAACTGGATCTCAACAGCGGTAAGATCCTTGAGAGTT
TTCGCCCCGAAGAACGTTTTCCAATGATGAGCACTTTTAAAGTTCTGCTATGTGGCGCGGTATTATCCCG
TGTTGACGCCGGGCAAGAGCAACTCGGTCGCCGCATACACTATTCTCAGAATGACTTGGTTGAGTACTCA
CCAGTCACAGAAAAGCATCTTACGGATGGCATGACAGTAAGAGAATTATGCAGTGCTGCCATAACCATGA
GTGATAACACTGCGGCCAACTTACTTCTGACAACGATCGGAGGACCGAAGGAGCTAACCGCTTTTTTGCA
CAACATGGGGGATCATGTAACTCGCCTTGATCGTTGGGAACCGGAGCTGAATGAAGCCATACCAAACGAC
GAGCGTGACACCACGATGCCTGCAGCAATGGCAACAACGTTGCGCAAACTATTAACTGGCGAACTACTTA
CTCTAGCTTCCCGGCAACAATTAATAGACTGGATGGAGGCGGATAAAGTTGCAGGACCACTTCTGCGCTC
GGCCCTTCCGGCTGGCTGGTTTATTGCTGATAAATCTGGAGCCGGTGAGCGTGGGTCTCGCGGTATCATT
GCAGCACTGGGGCCAGATGGTAAGCCCTCCCGTATCGTAGTTATCTACACGACGGGGAGTCAGGCAACTA
TGGATGAACGAAATAGACAGATCGCTGAGATAGGTGCCTCACTGATTAAGCATTGGTAACTGTCAGACCA
AGTTTACTCATATATACTTTAGATTGATTTAAAACTTCATTTTTAATTTAAAAGGATCTAGGTGAAGATC
CTTTTTGATAATCTCATGACCAAAATCCCTTAACGTGAGTTTTCGTTCCACTGAGCGTCAGACCCCGTAG
AAAAGATCAA
